Addgene plasmid #161311: pDONR221-SLC35E4_STOP
Purpose: Gateway entry clone with codon-optimized ORF sequence for subcloning into custom expression vectors. Contains a STOP codon at the end of the codon-optimized ORF sequence.
Depositing lab: RESOLUTE Consortium & Giulio Superti-Furga. Depositing organization: CeMM Research Center for Molecular Medicine. Publication: The RESOLUTE consortium: unlocking SLC transporters for drug discovery. Superti-Furga G, Lackner D, Wiedmer T, Ingles-Prieto A, Barbosa B, Girardi E, Goldmann U, Gurtl B, Klavins K, Klimek C, Lindinger S, Lineiro-Retes E, Muller AC, Onstein S, Redinger G, Reil D, Sedlyarov V, Wolf G, Crawford M, Everley R, ... Steppan CM. Nat Rev Drug Discov. 2020 Jul;19(7):429-430. doi: 10.1038/d41573-020-00056-6. PubMed 32265506.
Backbone
  Vector backbone: pDONR221
  Backbone manufacturer: ThermoFisher Scientific
  Backbone size w/o insert (bp): 2550
  Vector type: Mammalian Expression
Growth in bacteria
  Bacterial resistance: Kanamycin, 50 μg/mL
  Growth temperature: 37°C
  Growth strain: NEB Stable
  Copy number: High Copy
Gene/Insert
  Gene/Insert name: SLC35E4
  Species: H. sapiens (human)
  Insert size (bp): 1053
  Entrez Gene: SLC35E4 (a.k.a. MGC129826)
  Cloning method: Gateway Cloning
  Sequencing primers: 5′ M13-fwd; 3′ M13-rev
Terms and licenses: Academic/Nonprofit Terms; Industry Terms
Depositor comments: This plasmid contains a STOP codon at the end of the codon-optimized ORF. For the version of this plasmid that does not contain a STOP codon, please see Addgene plasmid 132145 For more information on the full Resolute plasmid collection, please see www.addgene.org/depositor-collections/re-solute/. Please provide your feedback on this plasmid to the RESOLUTE consortium by filling out their RESOLUTE repository feedback form: https://forms.office.com/Pages/ResponsePage.aspx?id=0e05yklzmkS7rjFGQL4N7z4feCLQvEJAmVcOCM_u885UN1JJRko0Ukg4TVQwNTZLOUxPQVJWT1NHUCQlQCN0PWcu
How to cite: pDONR221-SLC35E4_STOP was a gift from RESOLUTE Consortium & Giulio Superti-Furga (Addgene plasmid # 161311 ; http://n2t.net/addgene:161311 ; RRID:Addgene_161311)
