[The description below was written by a language model from this plasmid's Addgene catalogue record and pLannotate feature annotations shown in this document.]
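Description:
pDONR221-SLC35E4_STOP is a Gateway entry clone built on the pDONR221 backbone and carries a codon-optimized open reading frame for human SLC35E4, a member of the solute carrier family annotated as a putative transporter. The sequenced plasmid is about 3.6 kb. It is propagated in E. coli from a high-copy ColE1/pUC-type origin and selected with kanamycin through an aminoglycoside phosphotransferase (KanR) gene. Although the catalogue lists the vector type as mammalian expression, the feature table shows no eukaryotic promoter or polyadenylation signal around the insert. The plasmid therefore serves as a shuttle for the ORF rather than as an expression vector in its own right.

The roughly 1.05 kb ORF lies between attL1 and attL2 sites, the recombination sites used in the Gateway LR reaction. This arrangement allows directional transfer of the coding sequence into any attR-containing destination vector, which then supplies the promoter, tags and selection needed for the chosen host. This version keeps a stop codon at the end of the ORF, so it suits untagged or N-terminally tagged expression; C-terminal fusions would not be translated. The depositor notes that a companion clone without the stop codon exists for that purpose. Other backbone elements are rrnB T1 and T2 terminators upstream of the cassette, which insulate it from read-through transcription, a T7 promoter next to attL2 pointing back toward the insert, and small lacI and lacZα remnants with no evident function. The clone belongs to a consortium collection of SLC transporter ORFs intended for subcloning into custom expression vectors for transporter research and drug discovery.
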