Features (pLannotate 1.2.2; 10 found; start..end, strand, type, name):
      1..100     +  protein_bind   attL1: mutant version of attL; recombination site for the Gateway® LR reaction LR Clonase™
    106..1155    +  CDS            SLC35E4: S35E4_HUMAN - Experimental evidence at protein level: Swiss-Prot protein existence level 1. Putative transporter. From Homo sapiens (Human).
   1160..1259    -  protein_bind   attL2: mutant version of attL; recombination site for the Gateway® LR reaction LR Clonase™
   1277..1295    -  promoter       T7 promoter: promoter for bacteriophage T7 RNA polymerase
   1429..2238    +  CDS            KanR: aminoglycoside phosphotransferase; aph(3')-Ia; confers resistance to kanamycin in bacteria or G418 (Geneticin®) in eukaryotes
   2385..2973    +  rep_origin     ori: high-copy-number ColE1/pMB1/pBR322/pUC origin of replication
   3156..3248    +  CDS            lacI (fragment): lac repressor; lacI; The lac repressor binds to the lac operator to inhibit transcription in E. coli. This inhibition can be relieved by adding lactose or isopropyl-β-D-thiogalactopyranoside (IPTG).
   3303..3330    -  terminator     rrnB T2 terminator: transcription terminator T2 from the E. coli rrnB gene
   3462..3505    +  terminator     rrnB T1 terminator: Escherichia coli rrnB; transcription terminator T1 from the E. coli rrnB gene
   3552..3588    -  CDS            lacZα (fragment): LacZα fragment of β-galactosidase; lacZ fragment
>Addgene plasmid #161311 | pDONR221-SLC35E4_STOP | addgene full sequence | sequence record 346621 | Addgene NGS Result
CAAATAATGATTTTATTTTGACTGATAGTGACCTGTTCGTTGCAACACATTGATGAGCAATGCTTTTTTA
TAATGCCAACTTTGTACAAAAAAGCAGGCTCCACCATGTGCAGGTGTCCACCTGAGCACCACGACGGAAG
GATGACCAGCGCCGAAGTGGGAGCAGCAGCAGGAGGAGCACAGGCAGCCGGCCCACCCGAGTGGCCTCCA
GGCTCCCCTCAGGCCCTGAGGCAGCCAGGAAGGGCCAGAGTGGCAATGGCCGCCCTGGTGTGGCTGCTGG
CAGGAGCATCCATGAGCTCCCTGAACAAGTGGATCTTCACCGTGCACGGCTTTGGCAGGCCTCTGCTGCT
GTCTGCCCTGCACATGCTGGTGGCCGCCCTGGCATGCCACAGGGGAGCACGGAGACCAATGCCAGGAGGA
ACAAGGTGTCGCGTGCTGCTGCTGTCCCTGACCTTCGGCACATCTATGGCATGCGGAAATGTGGGACTGA
GGGCAGTGCCACTGGATCTGGCCCAGCTGGTGACCACAACCACACCCCTGTTTACCCTGGCCCTGTCTGC
CCTGCTGCTGGGCAGGCGCCACCACCCCCTGCAGCTGGCCGCCATGGGCCCTCTGTGCCTGGGAGCAGCA
TGTAGCCTGGCAGGAGAGTTCAGAACCCCCCCTACAGGCTGCGGCTTTCTGCTGGCAGCAACATGTCTGA
GGGGCCTGAAGAGCGTGCAGCAGTCCGCCCTGCTGCAGGAGGAGAGACTGGACGCCGTGACCCTGCTGTA
CGCCACATCCCTGCCTTCTTTCTGCCTGCTGGCAGGAGCCGCCCTGGTGCTGGAGGCAGGCGTGGCCCCA
CCCCCTACCGCCGGCGATTCCCGGCTGTGGGCCTGCATCCTGCTGTCTTGTCTGCTGAGCGTGCTGTATA
ACCTGGCCTCTTTCAGCCTGCTGGCCCTGACCTCTGCCCTGACAGTGCACGTGCTGGGCAACCTGACCGT
GGTGGGCAATCTGATCCTGAGCCGGCTGCTGTTTGGCAGCAGACTGTCCGCCCTGTCTTACGTGGGCATC
GCCCTGACACTGAGCGGCATGTTCCTGTATCACAATTGTGAGTTTGTGGCCTCCTGGGCAGCAAGGAGAG
GACTGTGGAGGAGGGACCAGCCAAGCAAGGGCCTGTAAGACCCAGCTTTCTTGTACAAAGTTGGCATTAT
AAGAAAGCATTGCTTATCAATTTGTTGCAACGAACAGGTCACTATCAGTCAAAATAAAATCATTATTTGC
CATCCAGCTGATATCCCCTATAGTGAGTCGTATTACATGGTCATAGCTGTTTCCTGGCAGCTCTGGCCCG
TGTCTCAAAATCTCTGATGTTACATTGCACAAGATAAAAATATATCATCATGAACAATAAAACTGTCTGC
TTACATAAACAGTAATACAAGGGGTGTTATGAGCCATATTCAACGGGAAACGTCGAGGCCGCGATTAAAT
TCCAACATGGATGCTGATTTATATGGGTATAAATGGGCTCGCGATAATGTCGGGCAATCAGGTGCGACAA
TCTATCGCTTGTATGGGAAGCCCGATGCGCCAGAGTTGTTTCTGAAACATGGCAAAGGTAGCGTTGCCAA
TGATGTTACAGATGAGATGGTCAGACTAAACTGGCTGACGGAATTTATGCCTCTTCCGACCATCAAGCAT
TTTATCCGTACTCCTGATGATGCATGGTTACTCACCACTGCGATCCCCGGAAAAACAGCATTCCAGGTAT
TAGAAGAATATCCTGATTCAGGTGAAAATATTGTTGATGCGCTGGCAGTGTTCCTGCGCCGGTTGCATTC
GATTCCTGTTTGTAATTGTCCTTTTAACAGCGATCGCGTATTTCGTCTCGCTCAGGCGCAATCACGAATG
AATAACGGTTTGGTTGATGCGAGTGATTTTGATGACGAGCGTAATGGCTGGCCTGTTGAACAAGTCTGGA
AAGAAATGCATAAACTTTTGCCATTCTCACCGGATTCAGTCGTCACTCATGGTGATTTCTCACTTGATAA
CCTTATTTTTGACGAGGGGAAATTAATAGGTTGTATTGATGTTGGACGAGTCGGAATCGCAGACCGATAC
CAGGATCTTGCCATCCTATGGAACTGCCTCGGTGAGTTTTCTCCTTCATTACAGAAACGGCTTTTTCAAA
AATATGGTATTGATAATCCTGATATGAATAAATTGCAGTTTCATTTGATGCTCGATGAGTTTTTCTAATC
AGAATTGGTTAATTGGTTGTAACACTGGCAGAGCATTACGCTGACTTGACGGGACGGCGCAAGCTCATGA
CCAAAATCCCTTAACGTGAGTTACGCGTCGTTCCACTGAGCGTCAGACCCCGTAGAAAAGATCAAAGGAT
CTTCTTGAGATCCTTTTTTTCTGCGCGTAATCTGCTGCTTGCAAACAAAAAAACCACCGCTACCAGCGGT
GGTTTGTTTGCCGGATCAAGAGCTACCAACTCTTTTTCCGAAGGTAACTGGCTTCAGCAGAGCGCAGATA
CCAAATACTGTTCTTCTAGTGTAGCCGTAGTTAGGCCACCACTTCAAGAACTCTGTAGCACCGCCTACAT
ACCTCGCTCTGCTAATCCTGTTACCAGTGGCTGCTGCCAGTGGCGATAAGTCGTGTCTTACCGGGTTGGA
CTCAAGACGATAGTTACCGGATAAGGCGCAGCGGTCGGGCTGAACGGGGGGTTCGTGCACACAGCCCAGC
TTGGAGCGAACGACCTACACCGAACTGAGATACCTACAGCGTGAGCTATGAGAAAGCGCCACGCTTCCCG
AAGGGAGAAAGGCGGACAGGTATCCGGTAAGCGGCAGGGTCGGAACAGGAGAGCGCACGAGGGAGCTTCC
AGGGGGAAACGCCTGGTATCTTTATAGTCCTGTCGGGTTTCGCCACCTCTGACTTGAGCGTCGATTTTTG
TGATGCTCGTCAGGGGGGCGGAGCCTATGGAAAAACGCCAGCAACGCGGCCTTTTTACGGTTCCTGGCCT
TTTGCTGGCCTTTTGCTCACATGTTCTTTCCTGCGTTATCCCCTGATTCTGTGGATAACCGTATTACCGC
CTTTGAGTGAGCTGATACCGCTCGCCGCAGCCGAACGACCGAGCGCAGCGAGTCAGTGAGCGAGGAAGCG
GAAGAGCGCCCAATACGCAAACCGCCTCTCCCCGCGCGTTGGCCGATTCATTAATGCAGCTGGCACGACA
GGTTTCCCGACTGGAAAGCGGGCAGTGAGCGCAACGCAATTAATACGCGTACCGCTAGCCAGGAAGAGTT
TGTAGAAACGCAAAAAGGCCATCCGTCAGGATGGCCTTCTGCTTAGTTTGATGCCTGGCAGTTTATGGCG
GGCGTCCTGCCCGCCACCCTCCGGGCCGTTGCTTCACAACGTTCAAATCCGCTCCCGGCGGATTTGTCCT
ACTCAGGAGAGCGTTCACCGACAAACAACAGATAAAACGAAAGGCCCAGTCTTCCGACTGAGCCTTTCGT
TTTATTTGATGCCTGGCAGTTCCCTACTCTCGCGTTAACGCTAGCATGGATGTTTTCCCAGTCACGACGT
TGTAAAACGACGGCCAGTCTTAAGCTCGGGCCC
