>Addgene plasmid #161311 | pDONR221-SLC35E4_STOP | depositor partial sequence | sequence record 312557 | Codon-optimized ORF of SLC35E4
ATGTGCAGGTGTCCACCTGAGCACCACGACGGAAGGATGACCAGCGCCGAAGTGGGAGCAGCAGCAGGAG
GAGCACAGGCAGCCGGCCCACCCGAGTGGCCTCCAGGCTCCCCTCAGGCCCTGAGGCAGCCAGGAAGGGC
CAGAGTGGCAATGGCCGCCCTGGTGTGGCTGCTGGCAGGAGCATCCATGAGCTCCCTGAACAAGTGGATC
TTCACCGTGCACGGCTTTGGCAGGCCTCTGCTGCTGTCTGCCCTGCACATGCTGGTGGCCGCCCTGGCAT
GCCACAGGGGAGCACGGAGACCAATGCCAGGAGGAACAAGGTGTCGCGTGCTGCTGCTGTCCCTGACCTT
CGGCACATCTATGGCATGCGGAAATGTGGGACTGAGGGCAGTGCCACTGGATCTGGCCCAGCTGGTGACC
ACAACCACACCCCTGTTTACCCTGGCCCTGTCTGCCCTGCTGCTGGGCAGGCGCCACCACCCCCTGCAGC
TGGCCGCCATGGGCCCTCTGTGCCTGGGAGCAGCATGTAGCCTGGCAGGAGAGTTCAGAACCCCCCCTAC
AGGCTGCGGCTTTCTGCTGGCAGCAACATGTCTGAGGGGCCTGAAGAGCGTGCAGCAGTCCGCCCTGCTG
CAGGAGGAGAGACTGGACGCCGTGACCCTGCTGTACGCCACATCCCTGCCTTCTTTCTGCCTGCTGGCAG
GAGCCGCCCTGGTGCTGGAGGCAGGCGTGGCCCCACCCCCTACCGCCGGCGATTCCCGGCTGTGGGCCTG
CATCCTGCTGTCTTGTCTGCTGAGCGTGCTGTATAACCTGGCCTCTTTCAGCCTGCTGGCCCTGACCTCT
GCCCTGACAGTGCACGTGCTGGGCAACCTGACCGTGGTGGGCAATCTGATCCTGAGCCGGCTGCTGTTTG
GCAGCAGACTGTCCGCCCTGTCTTACGTGGGCATCGCCCTGACACTGAGCGGCATGTTCCTGTATCACAA
TTGTGAGTTTGTGGCCTCCTGGGCAGCAAGGAGAGGACTGTGGAGGAGGGACCAGCCAAGCAAGGGCCTG
TAA
